Addgene plasmid #52544: pBT311_pH11-U-attPx3-FRT5-pSV40-Neo-pA-pVasa-PhiC31o-pA-FRT5
Purpose: Targeting vector for homologous recombination in mouse ES cells; Hipp11 locus
Depositing lab: Liqun Luo. Depositing organization: Stanford University. Publication: Site-specific integrase-mediated transgenesis in mice via pronuclear injection. Tasic B, Hippenmeyer S, Wang C, Gamboa M, Zong H, Chen-Tsai Y, Luo L. Proc Natl Acad Sci U S A. 2011 May 10;108(19):7902-7. doi: 10.1073/pnas.1019507108. Epub 2011 Apr 4. PubMed 21464299.
Backbone
  Vector backbone: pHipp11
  Vector type: Mammalian Expression
  Selectable markers: Neomycin (select with G418)
Growth in bacteria
  Bacterial resistance: Ampicillin, 100 μg/mL
  Growth temperature: 30°C
  Growth strain: Stbl2
  Copy number: High Copy
Gene/Insert 1
  Gene/Insert name: PhiC31o attPx3 (70 bp each)
Gene/Insert 2
  Gene/Insert name: Neo
Gene/Insert 3
  Gene/Insert name: PhiC31o integrase
Resource information
  A portion of this plasmid was derived from a plasmid made by: PhiC31o from Phil Soriano
Terms and licenses: Academic/Nonprofit Terms; Industry Terms: Not Available to Industry
How to cite: pBT311_pH11-U-attPx3-FRT5-pSV40-Neo-pA-pVasa-PhiC31o-pA-FRT5 was a gift from Liqun Luo (Addgene plasmid # 52544 ; http://n2t.net/addgene:52544 ; RRID:Addgene_52544)
