[The description below was written by a language model from this plasmid's Addgene catalogue record and pLannotate feature annotations shown in this document.]
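Description:
pBT311_pH11-U-attPx3-FRT5-pSV40-Neo-pA-pVasa-PhiC31o-pA-FRT5 is a large (about 22 kb) gene-targeting vector built on the pHipp11 backbone for homologous recombination at the Hipp11 (H11) locus in mouse embryonic stem cells. It is propagated in E. coli on a pBluescript-type plasmid skeleton with a high-copy ColE1/pUC origin, an f1 origin and ampicillin resistance. The annotated mouse Eif4enif1 exon fragments at the start of the sequence presumably lie within the upstream genomic homology arm. The long unannotated stretch after the second expression cassette presumably contains the downstream arm, although the feature table does not mark either arm explicitly. Outside the arms sits a PGK promoter–driven diphtheria toxin A cassette with an SV40 small t intron and bGH polyadenylation signal, which provides negative selection against random, non-homologous integration.

The payload placed between the arms begins with three tandem 70 bp phage φC31 attP sites, which serve as a docking platform for integrase-mediated insertion of attB-bearing transgenes. According to the construct name, these are followed by an FRT5-flanked unit containing two cassettes. The first is SV40 promoter–driven neomycin resistance with a poly(A) signal for G418 selection of targeted ES clones. The second is the PhiC31o integrase under the Vasa promoter, ending in a bGH poly(A). The FRT5 sites, the Vasa promoter and the integrase coding sequence are not detected in the automated annotation, but fall within the unannotated region between the Neo cassette and the bGH signal. Flanking by FRT5 sites would permit Flp-mediated removal of the selection and integrase cassettes, leaving the attP array. The associated work concerns site-specific integrase-mediated transgenesis in mice by pronuclear injection.
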