Features (pLannotate 1.2.2; 33 found; start..end, strand, type, name):
    728..859     +  CDS            Eif4enif1 (fragment): 4ET_MOUSE - Also known as Clast4 From Mus musculus (Mouse).
   2209..2553    +  CDS            Eif4enif1 (fragment): 4ET_MOUSE - Also known as Clast4 From Mus musculus (Mouse).
   3012..3182    +  CDS            Eif4enif1 (fragment): 4ET_MOUSE - Also known as Clast4 From Mus musculus (Mouse).
   3683..3919    +  CDS            Eif4enif1 (fragment): 4ET_MOUSE - Also known as Clast4 From Mus musculus (Mouse).
   5170..5239    +  protein_bind   phage φC31 attP (fragment): attachment site of phage φC31 phage φC31 integrase
   5240..5309    +  protein_bind   phage φC31 attP (fragment): attachment site of phage φC31 phage φC31 integrase
   5310..5379    +  protein_bind   phage φC31 attP (fragment): attachment site of phage φC31 phage φC31 integrase
   5482..5586    +  promoter       AmpR promoter: bla
   5588..5945    +  promoter       SV40 promoter: SV40 enhancer and early promoter
   5980..6774    +  CDS            NeoR/KanR: aminoglycoside phosphotransferase from Tn5; aph(3')-II (or nptII); confers resistance to neomycin, kanamycin, and G418 (Geneticin®)
   6795..6947    +  CDS            ble (fragment): BLE_KLEPN - Experimental evidence at protein level: Swiss-Prot protein existence level 1. Binding protein with a strong affinity to the bleomycin family of antibiotics. Binds to CL990; an antimitotic-antibiotic compound. From Klebsiella pneumoniae.
   7006..7053    +  polyA_signal   HSV TK poly(A) signal: herpes simplex virus thymidine kinase polyadenylation signal (Cole and Stacy, 1985)
  14521..14745   +  polyA_signal   bGH poly(A) signal: bovine growth hormone polyadenylation signal
  16746..16763   +  CDS            9xHis (fragment): 9xHis affinity tag
  17766..17799   -  misc_feature   MCS (fragment): pBluescript multiple cloning site
  17804..18297   +  promoter       PGK promoter: mouse phosphoglycerate kinase 1 promoter
  18324..18893   +  CDS            DTA: diphteria toxin Fragment A; Corynebacterium diphtheriae tox
  18896..18968   +  CDS            small t antigen (fragment): SV40 (simian virus 40) small t antigen
  18970..19035   +  intron         small t intron: SV40 (simian virus 40) small t antigen intron
  19109..19333   +  polyA_signal   bGH poly(A) signal: bovine growth hormone polyadenylation signal
  19337..19358   +  promoter       SV40 promoter (fragment): SV40 enhancer and early promoter
  19363..19388   +  misc_feature   MCS (fragment): pBluescript multiple cloning site
  19401..19419   -  promoter       T3 promoter: promoter for bacteriophage T3 RNA polymerase
  19462..19484   -  protein_bind   lac operator (fragment): The lac repressor binds to the lac operator to inhibit transcription in E. coli. This inhibition can be relieved by adding lactose or isopropyl-β-D-thiogalactopyranoside (IPTG). lac repressor encoded by lacI
  19488..19518   -  promoter       lac promoter: promoter for the E. coli lac operon
  19533..19554   -  protein_bind   CAP binding site: CAP binding activates transcription in the presence of cAMP. E. coli catabolite activator protein
  19567..19659   -  CDS            lacI (fragment): lac repressor; lacI; The lac repressor binds to the lac operator to inhibit transcription in E. coli. This inhibition can be relieved by adding lactose or isopropyl-β-D-thiogalactopyranoside (IPTG).
  19842..20430   -  rep_origin     ori: high-copy-number ColE1/pMB1/pBR322/pUC origin of replication
  20601..21461   -  CDS            AmpR: β-lactamase; bla; confers resistance to ampicillin, carbenicillin, and related antibiotics
  21462..21566   -  promoter       AmpR promoter: bla
  21619..22047   -  rep_origin     f1 ori (sequence partly withheld): f1 bacteriophage origin of replication; arrow indicates direction of (+) strand synthesis
  22052..22207   -  CDS            lacZα (fragment): LacZα fragment of β-galactosidase; lacZ fragment
  22215..22233   +  promoter       T7 promoter: promoter for bacteriophage T7 RNA polymerase
>Addgene plasmid #52544 | pBT311_pH11-U-attPx3-FRT5-pSV40-Neo-pA-pVasa-PhiC31o-pA-FRT5 | depositor full sequence | sequence record 82332 | pBT311_pH11-U-attPx3-FRT5-pSV40-Neo-pA-pVasa-PhiC31o-pA-FRT5 sequence 22249 bps
CCGGCCGCTTAATTAAGGACTAGAATAGTTCTGTGCTTCAGGACTCCATATGAAACCCTGCACTAAATAT
CCCAAAGGCTCTTGCTTTAGAGAAACTCCAGAAGGAATTTTGTTCATGAGTTAGGCCCTGTCTCATCCTT
TATAAAATTCATTATAAAATTATATAATTTCATTATAAAATAAACAAGAACAAAGGATCCTTAATGGTAA
GTTCTAGTAAGGTGTACGATAATTGAGTTTTCATGTATGTAATTTTAAAAGAAAAATACAAGGAACAAGT
GGAATCATAGGTTCTGAGGTCTCTGAAACATCTCTTCCCCATTACTAAGGTATATTTCCAGCCATGCTCT
TCCCTCTTCTTAGCCCTATTTCAGGGTTGAGAAACATGAGAACACACACAGGCCCATTTTACAGGGTGGC
AAAGATGGATTGAAGTTCTTGGGACAATGACTACTTGCCCCTTTGTGTTCTCTTGTAGTAGCTATAGGTC
AGAACATTAGAATTACCTCTGCCCAAGTAAACAAAATGGGAACTCTTTACCCTGTTGAAGATGGCTTCAC
CTGGTAAAGCTAGGCTTAAGAGCGAGTGCTGCATAGCCCAGTGGTCAAGTGCTCCAAAGCATATGTAAGA
CCCTAGGCTTAATTCCCAGTGTCCTGAAAAGATAAAGCACTGGCTTAGTGTTAGGCAAAGGCACTTGAGT
GTGCTGATCTCTGCCTCTTCTCTGCAGCTTTCTCCTTCCTTCACCCCTACCTCAGTGATCCGGAAGATGT
ATGAAAGCAGAGAGAAAACCAAGGAGGAAATGGCACCTGGAATGGTGGTTCCTGGTGATGGTAAAGAGGA
TACTCAGAAGACCAGCGAAGGTACTGCTGCTTACCTGTGTCAGAACATAGGCATGAGTGACTGCAGTGTC
AGGGAGATGGGTTAGTGAGCTCAAACTTGCTCACTTGACATTGTGGCCAGCCGGGGTAACGATGTGCTTT
AGCTTATGATTCTTACCATCTTTCAAGTTGAATAACAAACTCATTTAGCATATTGATATAGCTCAATTCT
TTTTTTAACGTATTTGTGTATTTGCCTGTGGTATGTCTGCATCATGTGTATCCAGTGCCCAAGGAGGCCA
GAAGAGGGCATCAGAACCTCTAGAATTGTGAGCCACATGTGGGTGCTGGGAAGAGGTCCTCTTCAAGAGT
ATCCAGGTAGATAGGGGGATAGATGCAGGGTTGTTGTTGTTTCTGTTACAGGTTGTTTGTTTTATTTGCA
ACAGGATCTTACTGTGTAGCTGTGGCTAACCTCAAACTCACAGAGATCTACTGGTCTCTGCCTCCCAAGT
CTTAGGATTAAAGGTGCCTCAACTACATGCCTGGCAACTTGTGCTTTTTGTTTTGTAACACTATGTCAGA
GGTTTTTGAGTTATTCCTTTATGCACCGGGAATGCAGCTCAATTGTACTAAGTAGTAGAATACTTGCCAG
CATGTACAAGACCATGGGTTCATGTTCACTCCCCAAGAAAGGAAATGACAACATCAAAAATAATTATTTC
AGCAAAGAATTTGAAGACCTTGGCATCTATGGACTGGAGAGATAGATCAGGGCACTGTTTGCTCTTCCAG
AGGACCTGGGTTCAATTGCCAGCACCCACATGATAGCTCACCTTTTGTGACTTCAGCCCTAGGTGACCTA
GCACCCTCCCCTGGCCTCTGTGAGCACTGAACTCGACAGGCACACAGACATACATACAGGCAAAACACCA
TCCATATACATCATAATATAAGAAAATAAGGTTATAAATAAAATGTGGGCATCTATTCCTAGCTCAAGGC
CTAACTACTCTATGACCATAACTCAACTCCGGGGCTTATGGAGAGTACCAGCTGTGCATCTGTCTACATT
TAAAGCAAATAGATGACTTTCCATGAAAGCATCTAACATGGTTAAGAGGAAAAAAGAGCCGGCATGGTGG
CACACGCCTTTAATCCCAGCACTTGGGAAGCATAGGCAGGTGGATTTCTGAGTTCGAGGCCAGCCTGGTC
TACAAAGTGAGTTCCAGGACAGCCAGGGCTATACAGAGAAACCATGTCTTGAAAAACCAAAAAAAAAAAA
AAGGAAAAAAGAATTGTCAGAATTTTTAAAAGTAAGATTTGCTGGGTTGTTGGGAATTGAAATAAATTGA
TAAAGGATATCAAAATGTCCTGTAAATGAATCCTTACAGAGAACCTGCTGTCATCCAATCCCATACCCAA
TACTGATCAAGACTCTTCTACGACAAATCCTAAGCTTTCAACATTACAGCGGTCTTCATGTTCCACCCCA
CTCTCCCAGACCAGCCGTTATACCAAAGAACAAGATTATCGACCTAAAACAGCAGGAAGGAAAACACCTA
CCTTGGCATCCCCAGTCCCAGGAACACCTTTTCTCCGCCCTACCCACCAAGTTCCCCTTGTCCCTCATGT
TCCTATTGTTCGACCTGCACACCAGCTTCACCCAGGATTAGTCCAAAGGTTGATAGCCCAAGGGGTACAT
CCACAGCATCTTCCAAGTTTGCTCCAAGCTGGTGAGTTTCTGACTGGGTGTGGGCATTGGTTATTGGTCG
TAGTATAAAAATTGCTGCCACTAATTAAATGTTACATTATACTAAGTATTCCAAAAAGATCTTACTAGAT
TTAAATTCTTCTACCTAAGTAGTGAGTCCAATCCAGTCTCACTTCCTTAGCTCACAAAAAGATTAGGAAA
CCTGCCAGACAGTGGTAATACACGCCTTTAATCCCTGCACTCAGGAAGCAGAGGCAGGTGGATCTCTTTG
AGTTCAAGGATAGCCAGGGTACACTAAGGAACCCTGGCTGTGGCGTTCATTTACAATTGTGTCTGTGTAT
GCATATTCATGTACCCTGGTACATGTATGGTGGCAAGTGTTCACCACATCCACCTCCTTGTAAGTATCCA
AATCAACAAAAGTAGTAAACTTTGACATTTTTAGGAACATCTACAACTCATGAGTTTCTTCTTTCTCCCC
ATCAGGTGTGCTTCCTCCTGGGATAGACATGGCTCCTTTACAGGGGCTATCTGGCCCACTCCTGGGTCAA
CCCTTGTACCCTTTGGTCTCTGCTGCTAGTCACCCTCTCCTAAACCCTCGTCCTGGGACCCCTCTGCATT
TGGCGGTGATGCAGCAGCAGCTACAGCGCTCAGGTAAGGTTTAGAAATAGGCCAGGTTAGCTGATCACAC
TGGAAAGTTCTGAGATTTCCAGGAGCAATAGTTATCACTGCCCCTTTGTTTCTTAGGTGTCACTAGAAAA
ACAGGTGAAGTGAACTGACCTGTGCAGTCTCAGGGATTATTACTACTGCAAGGACAGTCGGAGCCAGCCA
TGCTCTAGCTCTGTTTTTCACTTCTTATAAGCCTGAGAATTTTTGCTGAGATGTGAACATGTCAGCCTTG
GTGGGCTTTCTTACGTTGCATTTTCTTACGTTGCATTTTGCACTTTAGGAAGCCTTTGGTTAAATCCTCT
GGTAGACTTCCCATCCCCCAAAGTAACAAACCATTCAAGCAAAGTAGGTCAGAAAATATTGTCAATACTG
AGAACAGGACTTGGGAGTGAGTATCCAAGGGTGGTCTTAGTAGACTTGTGGGGTTCTGTGGGTGAGGTGT
AGAGTAGAGCTACTTTGCTGCACTGACACTCTTCTCTCCATAGTTCTGCATCCTCCAGGCTCTAGTTCCC
AGGCAGCAGCTATCAGCGTTCAGACTCCTCAGAATGTACCCAGCCGGTCGGGCATGCCCCACATGCACTC
CCAGCTGGAGCATCGTACCAGCCAAAGGAGCAGCTCCCCTGTGGGCCTTGCCAAATGGTTTGGCTCAGAT
GTGCTACAGCAGCCTCTGCCCTCCATGCCCACCAAAGTCATCAGTGTAGATGAACTGGAATATAGACAGT
GAAGAGGGCAGGCTGGCTCACCCATACCTGGACCTGTGGTGACACCCTGGTCATGACTCTCATTCCCTCT
TTGTAATGGGCTTTTACATTGGAGCACACTATGTGAAGATGTTTAGGGGATCCACATACCTACCATGATC
TACATTATGACAGAAGGCTGTTAAATCGAATGAACCTACATGGTTCAAATACAAGGGATACAAGATTGTC
AGTCCTGGAAGTCTTTCTTTTATAAAATATGTGAATGAAGTGTTGGTGTCTTCTAGAGGTGACACCTAAG
GGTTCTGAAAAAATAAAATGTATAGACCCTTATGTACAGACCTGTGTATAAACTTTTGTACATACAAATA
GGGTAGCTTTTTTTGAACTTATACATACAGCTGTACATAAAGTAACTATCAGTTAGGCTTGTGTCAACTG
TTTGGATTTTTTTCACTTGAATATTTGGGACTTTTTCTTTTGGTTTATTAAAAGTTACATATGCCACGTG
TGTGAACGATATGGCTGGTACTGTGTTTATTTCTTCCATGAACTAAGACAGTCTAAATGAGTTCCTTTCA
CGTTTTAATTTTACCTTAGGACTTCTGGAATTTCTTCTGCACATAAAGTTCTGATAGCATTAGTTTAAGC
TGGACTAACCCTGAAAGTAGCTTGTGGCAAGTATCAAGGAATCAATATTATACTCTACAAAATCAAAGTT
TACAGAGAAGTCATATAGTAATTTTTCTGAAATTTACTGGCACAATGTTAATCCAGCCTGACTCCAACTA
ATTAATGGTCACATTAATTTAAGTCTTTCCCTTGCCTCTGCTGCATTAGTTTCTCTCAAAATTGTTAACT
TACAACTTGAAGTCTGGTATTATAAATTGAATGTAAAGCATTCTGAAAGATACTATACTGATTGCAGGTT
TTTCAGTCAGGTTCAAGCTAATTTGACCAGTCATTGGATTAATTATGGATCTGGGGCCATAAATGCTATT
TTAATTCCACTATAGAGATTAAAATAAGCCATTCTCCATTTCATAATATTCTATTGGACTTTGACTGCAG
GGGCCTCCAAGTCTTGACAGTAGATTATAATCCTTCAGCTGCCCACTCTACTGGAGGAGGACAAACTGGT
CACTTTTCAGCAAAACCTGGCTGTGGATCAGGGCAGTCTGGTACTTCCAAGCTCATTAGATGCGTTTAAA
TAGGAGATCATGCATCCAGATCTGGTGATAGGTGGCAAGTGGTATTCCGTAAGGATATCGTTTTCGGGAG
TAGTGCCCCAACTGGGGTAACCTTTGAGTTCTCTCAGTTGGGGGCGTAGGGTCGCCGACGTTTTCGGGAG
TAGTGCCCCAACTGGGGTAACCTTTGAGTTCTCTCAGTTGGGGGCGTAGGGTCGCCGACGTTTTCGGGAG
TAGTGCCCCAACTGGGGTAACCTTTGAGTTCTCTCAGTTGGGGGCGTAGGGTCGCCGACGGATCCTTTGT
CGACGAAGTTCCTATTCCGAAGTTCCTATTCTTCAAAAGGTATAGGAACTTCGCTAGCGATTATTCAGGT
GGCACTTTTCGGGGAAATGTGCGCGGAACCCCTATTTGTTTATTTTTCTAAATACATTCAAATATGTATC
CGCTCATGAGACAATAACCCTGATAAATGCTTCAATAATATTGAAAAAGGAAGAGTCCTGAGGCGGAAAG
AACCAGCTGTGGAATGTGTGTCAGTTAGGGTGTGGAAAGTCCCCAGGCTCCCCAGCAGGCAGAAGTATGC
AAAGCATGCATCTCAATTAGTCAGCAACCAGGTGTGGAAAGTCCCCAGGCTCCCCAGCAGGCAGAAGTAT
GCAAAGCATGCATCTCAATTAGTCAGCAACCATAGTCCCGCCCCTAACTCCGCCCATCCCGCCCCTAACT
CCGCCCAGTTCCGCCCATTCTCCGCCCCATGGCTGACTAATTTTTTTTATTTATGCAGAGGCCGAGGCCG
CCTCGGCCTCTGAGCTATTCCAGAAGTAGTGAGGAGGCTTTTTTGGAGGCCTAGGCTTTTGCAAAGATCG
ATCAAGAGACAGGATGAGGATCGTTTCGCATGATTGAACAAGATGGATTGCACGCAGGTTCTCCGGCCGC
TTGGGTGGAGAGGCTATTCGGCTATGACTGGGCACAACAGACAATCGGCTGCTCTGATGCCGCCGTGTTC
CGGCTGTCAGCGCAGGGGCGCCCGGTTCTTTTTGTCAAGACCGACCTGTCCGGTGCCCTGAATGAACTGC
AAGACGAGGCAGCGCGGCTATCGTGGCTGGCCACGACGGGCGTTCCTTGCGCAGCTGTGCTCGACGTTGT
CACTGAAGCGGGAAGGGACTGGCTGCTATTGGGCGAAGTGCCGGGGCAGGATCTCCTGTCATCTCACCTT
GCTCCTGCCGAGAAAGTATCCATCATGGCTGATGCAATGCGGCGGCTGCATACGCTTGATCCGGCTACCT
GCCCATTCGACCACCAAGCGAAACATCGCATCGAGCGAGCACGTACTCGGATGGAAGCCGGTCTTGTCGA
TCAGGATGATCTGGACGAAGAGCATCAGGGGCTCGCGCCAGCCGAACTGTTCGCCAGGCTCAAGGCGAGC
ATGCCCGACGGCGAGGATCTCGTCGTGACCCATGGCGATGCCTGCTTGCCGAATATCATGGTGGAAAATG
GCCGCTTTTCTGGATTCATCGACTGTGGCCGGCTGGGTGTGGCGGACCGCTATCAGGACATAGCGTTGGC
TACCCGTGATATTGCTGAAGAGCTTGGCGGCGAATGGGCTGACCGCTTCCTCGTGCTTTACGGTATCGCC
GCTCCCGATTCGCAGCGCATCGCCTTCTATCGCCTTCTTGACGAGTTCTTCTGAGCGGGACTCTGGGGTT
CGAAATGACCGACCAAGCGACGCCCAACCTGCCATCACGAGATTTCGATTCCACCGCCGCCTTCTATGAA
AGGTTGGGCTTCGGAATCGTTTTCCGGGACGCCGGCTGGATGATCCTCCAGCGCGGGGATCTCATGCTGG
AGTTCTTCGCCCACCCTAGGGGGAGGCTAACTGAAACACGGAAGGAGACAATACCGGAAGGAACCCGCGC
TATGACGGCAATAAAAAGACAGAATAAAACGCACGGTGTTGGGTCGTTTGTTCATAAACGCGGGGTTCGG
TCCCAGGGCTGGCACTCTGTCGATACCCCACCGAGACCCCATTGGGGCCAATACGCCCGCGTTTCTTCCT
TTTCCCCACCCCACCCCCCAAGTTCGGGTGAAGGCCCAGGGCTCGCAGCCAACGTCGGGGCGGCAGGCCC
TGCCATAGCCTCAGGTTACTCAGGATCATCTCTAGCCTGCAGGTGTGCCACCATGCCTGGCCCAGTTTCT
TGCTTTGTATTATAAACTTTATAGCTGGTAAGACTCTGGACCCACACGTGTTTGATTTGTCTCTTCTCTC
CTGAGACATTTTTTCCCAGTAACATTTCCTGAATTTTGTATTTTATTGTCTCTGCATCTGTGCTGAGACA
TAACATCTTCTGTTTCTTCTATTTGCCATGAACTGGGAGTTAAGTCTAAGAATTTGATTAAAGCTGAAGT
TGAGTTTGAAATCAAACCTCTACATGTAGCGTTTTGTATTTCCCACTGTGATACATCAACCAGCACATGG
TTCTTGGAGGTCTTTGCTTTGTGGTATAAAGTTGGCCCAGTGTGTTTAAATGTTGTCCTCTTTAAGGAGG
TAGCTAGGTAAGATCACACGCCGGTTACCTACCTCCCTACTGATGCACTAACTGGTGTGTCTAGCCTAGC
CTAAGGCCCTAGGGTACCATGCATCCCATAATAGATTATGTGAGGCCCAACACATTTGTAGATAACAGCA
TCAGGTCATAGTGTCATAAGGTTGGACACCCCTGGCAGAGTTTCATGCACCACACTATCTTCAAAAGAGC
TAAAGAAGTAAGGTGGAAAAAACAAACATCATAGTGTTCTGATTTTACTGTAACAGGAAAAGACTCACTG
AAAAGATGCCAAGGCCCAGATTTCCCCTCCCACAATTCCAAGCTTCATGGAGAATGATACCTCCACTTTG
GGGATGGAGAAGGGATTAAATCCTGACCACAGACTTGAAGCAGTAAGAACTTATCACCGTGATGTCAGTT
CTGGGTGGAACCCTATGCATCCCGTGGCCCTGTACCTGCAGATGCTGCTGCTGGACCTGTGATAGATGGC
CAGTACTACAGTTAGGAATCTTTCCGACAACTGCAGCTTTTAGAATGGAAAGCAAAACTCCACCTACTGG
ATGGCACAACATGAAAGCAAGGACTGTGCCTTGCAGCTCAGGGCCAGCCTTAGTACTAGTCTCTGAGGGA
CCGTTGCTACCACCGGTTCCCAACCTGTAGCAGCACAACTATCCTGGACCAGGGTTCACGGATGGAGCTC
AAGACCTTGACATCTGTCACAGTTATGCTCTGCACCATGAGGAAGTTGTCTCAGTTTGCCTTACTGCCAC
AGCACCGGCTGTGGGCTCAGCATTGTGACACTCAGAGCCACAGTTCTGGAGCAGGAACTAGGGCAGGTCC
CTCTGGTGATTCTTTCTACAGTTCACGACCAGAGGCTGTTGGCTTTGGAAGGCACCTGGAGGTCTGTGCA
AGCCCCGGACAGAGGCTTGTGTAGATGAAGGACCCTTTATAAAAAGCTCCCTAATTGAGTCTTGAAAAAC
TCACCCGCTGAGGATTTAGGAGAAACCTAAGCTTGGATCGCCTCCTAACACTGCCACAGGTAACCTGAAT
TTTGGTGCCATATAGTGTTAGAAACTATAGGCTGAGAGAGAGAAAAAAAAAACATTCTTTTTTCAATTTC
TGAAAACAAACAAAACCAAAACAAGCCATATTATGAAGACCGGAATAAATACCTAATCCTTTGTCCTCGA
ATGACATCACACATCAATAAGAACCAAGGATGTTTAAGGAACTATGACCTCATCTGACAGTATAAATATA
AAATGCCAGAAACCGTCAAGATAGTAACCAGTGTGGGTGGATGCTCATATGTGTACTGTATTAGTTACTT
TTTCATTGTTGTGATAAAATACCACGACTAAAGCCTGACTTATAGGAGAAGGAATTTGTCCTGTGTTTTC
AGAGTGATAAGACTCCATCATGGCAGGGACGCATGGAAGCCAGCAACAGGTATGATGCTGGGGCAGCAAG
CTGAGAGCTCACATCCACCACTGAAGGCACAAAACAGCAAGTGTGAGCTGGAAGTGGTGTGAGGCTATAT
ACTAGCAAAGGCTGCCCTACTGATACGCTGTCTCCAGGAGGACTGCGTTCCCCAAGCTTCTCTGATCATC
ACAACCAACTGAGGACTAAATGTTCAAATACCTGGGTCAGTGGGGATCATTTCTCATTCAAACTTCCACA
GATAATTAAAAGCAAATAAATGAACCAGGTTTAAGGAAACTTACTGAATTCCAATAGAAAATATAGAAAT
AAATCAATACTTTAGTAGATATAATTGACTGAGACATGGGGGCAAATTTTAAAAAGTTGAAATTCTTGAT
AATGAAGGTATACTAAACAAAATAAAATTGCATTAGGGAAGCATTGATGTTAGAGTAAATCAAGCAGAAG
AGAGAATGAGTGAATTCCAAGATAGGCCATTTGAAAATGCACAGAAGAGAAAAAGAATTAAGAGGAAGAA
ATGTACTCATGGTAACCTTGGAGCAACAGTGAAAGGGTAAGTAGGTTAGTGGGGATATGGACGGGACTTG
AGAACACCAAAGGAGTTAATCGATGCAACTACGTTATGATCAACCACAGTCAGGTTCCAGGTTCTGCAGT
AAACTGAATCTCCAGTTTTCACGCTATGTAGATCCATCTCCATGAATCTGGCCTGGCCTTGTGACTTTCT
GGTAACTGATTAGTTGAAAGTTGCAAATATAATTGTTTAACTTCTTATGCTAGAATTCAAGAAGCCTTGC
AACTATTACCCTGGTCCTTTGGAGCGATGTCCCTGACAAGTGTGTCCAGTTGAAATGCAGCATCCTTACA
GAGTCTGACTGAGATTGTCCAACAACCTTCAGAGCCTAAGACAGCCTCTTGGAAACTATTCAATTGTTCT
GGCCATCCCAGCCCCTAGATGCCAGAGTAGAGAAGTCACCTTGGATGTTAAACAAACTGGTATTGGAGGT
TGGGGATAAACTCAGTAGTACAGAGCTTGCCTGGCACGCTCAAGTACCTAGGTTCAAACTCTGGCAATGC
CAAAAAAGAAAAAAGTTGATAGCAAACTCTCAGATGATTCAGGTTCTAGTTAGCGTTTGAATGGAATTGT
ATGAGATGGTCTCCTGAGCCCTCTCAATCCCTGAGAGAGAATTTTTTTGTAAGTCAATATATTATGCAAT
AATTTGTTATACAGTTGTACTGGCTAATTTGGGTCAAGCTGGAGTTATCACAGAGAAAGGAGCTTCAGTT
GGGGAAATGCCTCCATGAGATCCAACTGTAAGGCATTTTCTCAATTAGTGATCAAGGGGGAAAGGCCCCT
TGTGGGTAGGACCATCTCTGGGCTGGTAGTCTTGGTTCTATAAGAGAGCAGGCTGAGCAAGCCAGGTGAG
GCAAGCCAGTAAGGAACATCCCTCCATGGCCTCTGTATCAGCTCCTGCTCCTGACCTGCTTGAGTTCCAG
TCCTGACTTCCTTTGGTGATGAACAGCAATGTGGAAAGTGTAAGCTGAATAAACCCTTTCCTCCCCAATT
TGCTTAGTGGTCATGATGTTTTGTCCAGGAATAGAAACCCTGACTAAGACAATAGTAATAGGTAACAAGA
AGAGAGCTGTGAACTCGTCATGTAGTTAAGATAAGTGTTTGCTAGATTTCCTATTGCATAGTTCCTATTT
TCTCTTTATATTTGGAAAAAAATTGTGGTAACATACCTTGGACACTTATTGTTGTTCTCCCCCCTGACCT
GCACTCAATGCTGAATTCTCAGCCAAACTCTAGTGATGTCCTCCCCATTCAAAAGCTTCAACCTTCTAGT
CTTTATTTAAAAAAATGTTATTATTACATTTATTTATTCTGTGGTGTGTGTGTGTGAGAGAGAGGATGGG
AGCAGGTGTGTGTGTGTGTGTGTCGGTGTGTTTGTTAAATCAGAACATGAGTGTGTGTGTAAGACAGAGA
CGGGGTGAGTGTGTGTGTGTGTGTATGGGAGCAGGTGTGTGTGTGTGTGTGGGTCAGTGGATAAGTTGTG
GAAGTCAGTTCTTTCCTTCCCTTACTCGGATCTCAGGGATCAAACGCAAGTCCTCAGGTTGCCAGGTACA
TGTCACCTGTCTTTGCTTTATTATTATTTAGTTCTGGCTTTTGAGCCTAAGTGTTATGTTACATAGGTTG
ACCTTGAATTAGCTATGCACTGAGCTCCTGATCCTCCTGCCTATATCTTCCAAGTAATGGTTACAGGAAT
GGGCCACTGGACCTAGCAAGTGAACCTACCTGGTCACTCCAAAAATGCACAGCAAAGAATATACGTTTAA
AAATAGGTTCATTTTAGGAAGTTTGTCCACATTTTAAATGACAGTTCTGTTAAAGTATACTGTGTTTTGT
CCTTTGTTAAATGTGACTTTTAAAAGCAATTCACCTTAATAGCCTGGGCGACTACAGTGCTCACTGTATA
AATGCTAGTGTGTTTTTGGTGCTGAAACAGAAAGGTGGCTCTAGAAAGCTGGAGTTCCTCATCTTTAAGT
TCCAGACTGAGATATCTAGAACTTCTTCAAAAATCCAGGGAAAGGAAAGCGATGGAAGTGAAAATAAAAA
CAAGAACATGCTTTACATATATTTGATTGTGATCCCTTTGGCGGGTACTAGGAAAACCACGGATGGAATT
TTCCTTCTAGAAAGAGGTGAGGAGCAGGCAGAATGTGAACATCTACTTAATGAGCTGAACTGGCCGGTGC
CCTCAGAATTGTAAACAGGTACACCACAAATCCAGGCCTTGGCAGACAGACCAAGTCTTCCTCTCTTCGG
TTTTCTTTTTACAGACTGGCTTTCTTGACAACTTCAAGATGGAGTCTCATCCTTGCCCTTTTTATGGAGA
GGAGAAGCATTGCTTCTAGTTGGTTTTAGTAGAGGAGTGAAGTGCATTTCTCAGATACAAAGAGAGCACT
TGAGACGTTCGGACTCAGAATGGCCAAGCCTGGCACTTTGGGAGGTCAAGAGGAGGCTGGAACGGCTGGG
AGAGAAAGCAATTAGATGTTCCACCCCTTTGGTTTTTCTCCAGACAGGGTTTCTCTGTGTAGCCCTGACT
GTCCTGAAGTTTGCTCTGTAGACCAGGCTGGCCTCCACCCAGGGATTTGCCTGCCTCTGCCTCCCCGAGC
CCCAGATTTTTATTTTTATTTATATATATATTAACTTTTGAATGAACACAATGGAATTGATGAGCCCTTG
GAGAGTGAAACGGGATGTCGTGCGTGGCAGCCCCGGGGATCAGCTCACTCCCACAGGCCTCACAGGCCAT
GGAGCCAAGAGGCCTCCCTGCCTCGGCCTCGGCCTCGGCCTCAACAAAGGTGGAGAACGCGCAGGCCGTC
CGTCCATGGGGCGGGAAGTCGCGCGCCGCGGCCGCTGATTGGCTGGCGGGCCCGGTCGCCTGATGCTATT
TGTTGTCCCCGCGCCAATGACGCAGTCGGCGTCCGGCGTCCACCCGCACGTGCAGCCGTTTAAGCCGCGT
CGGCCGGCCGCGAGGAGCCCGGGGAGCCTGGAGCGGAGAGTTAACCGCCACCATGGATACCTACGCCGGA
GCCTACGACAGACAGAGCCGGGAGAGAGAGAACAGCAGCGCCGCCAGCCCCGCCACCCAGAGAAGCGCCA
ACGAGGATAAGGCCGCCGATCTGCAGAGAGAGGTGGAGAGGGACGGCGGCAGATTCAGATTTGTGGGCCA
CTTCAGCGAGGCCCCTGGCACCAGCGCCTTCGGCACCGCCGAGAGACCCGAGTTCGAGAGAATCCTGAAC
GAGTGTAGGGCCGGCAGGCTGAACATGATCATCGTGTACGACGTGTCCCGGTTCAGCAGGCTGAAGGTGA
TGGACGCCATCCCTATCGTGTCCGAGCTGCTGGCCCTGGGCGTGACCATCGTGTCCACCCAGGAAGGCGT
CTTTAGACAGGGCAACGTGATGGACCTGATCCACCTGATCATGAGGCTGGACGCCAGCCACAAGGAGAGC
AGCCTGAAGAGCGCCAAGATCCTGGACACCAAGAACCTGCAGAGGGAGCTGGGCGGCTATGTGGGCGGCA
AGGCCCCCTACGGCTTCGAGCTGGTGTCCGAGACCAAGGAGATCACCCGGAACGGCAGGATGGTGAACGT
GGTGATCAACAAGCTGGCCCACAGCACCACCCCCCTGACCGGCCCCTTCGAGTTTGAGCCCGACGTGATC
AGGTGGTGGTGGCGGGAGATCAAGACCCACAAGCACCTGCCTTTCAAGCCCGGCAGCCAGGCCGCCATCC
ACCCCGGCAGCATCACCGGCCTGTGTAAGAGAATGGACGCCGACGCCGTGCCCACCAGAGGCGAGACCAT
CGGCAAGAAAACCGCCAGCAGCGCCTGGGACCCCGCCACCGTGATGAGAATCCTGAGGGACCCTAGGATC
GCCGGCTTCGCCGCCGAGGTGATCTACAAGAAGAAGCCCGACGGCACCCCCACCACCAAGATCGAGGGCT
ACAGAATCCAGAGAGACCCCATCACCCTGAGACCTGTGGAGCTGGACTGTGGCCCTATCATCGAGCCTGC
CGAGTGGTACGAGCTGCAGGCCTGGCTGGACGGCAGAGGCAGAGGCAAGGGCCTGAGCAGAGGCCAGGCC
ATCCTGAGCGCCATGGACAAGCTGTACTGTGAGTGTGGCGCCGTGATGACCAGCAAGAGAGGCGAGGAGA
GCATCAAGGACAGCTACCGGTGCCGGAGAAGAAAGGTGGTGGACCCCAGCGCCCCTGGCCAGCACGAGGG
CACCTGTAATGTGAGCATGGCCGCCCTGGACAAGTTCGTGGCCGAGCGGATCTTCAACAAGATCCGGCAC
GCCGAGGGCGACGAGGAGACCCTGGCCCTGCTGTGGGAGGCCGCCAGAAGATTCGGCAAGCTGACCGAGG
CCCCCGAGAAGAGCGGCGAGAGGGCCAACCTGGTGGCCGAGAGAGCCGACGCCCTGAACGCCCTGGAGGA
GCTGTACGAGGACAGAGCCGCCGGAGCCTATGACGGCCCTGTGGGCAGGAAGCACTTCAGAAAGCAGCAG
GCCGCCCTGACCCTGAGACAGCAGGGCGCCGAGGAAAGACTGGCCGAGCTGGAGGCCGCCGAGGCCCCTA
AGCTGCCCCTGGATCAGTGGTTCCCCGAGGATGCCGACGCCGACCCCACCGGCCCCAAGTCCTGGTGGGG
CAGAGCCAGCGTGGACGACAAGAGGGTGTTCGTGGGCCTGTTCGTGGATAAGATCGTGGTGACCAAGAGC
ACCACCGGCAGGGGCCAGGGCACCCCCATCGAGAAGAGAGCCAGCATCACCTGGGCCAAGCCTCCCACCG
ACGACGACGAGGATGACGCCCAGGACGGCACCGAGGACGTGGCCGCCCCTAAGAAAAAGCGGAAAGTGTG
ATAGATCTAGAGCTCGCTGATCAGCCTCGACTGTGCCTTCTAGTTGCCAGCCATCTGTTGTTTGCCCCTC
CCCCGTGCCTTCCTTGACCCTGGAAGGTGCCACTCCCACTGTCCTTTCCTAATAAAATGAGGAAATTGCA
TCGCATTGTCTGAGTAGGTGTCATTCTATTCTGGGGGGTGGGGTGGGGCAGGACAGCAAGGGGGAGGATT
GGGAAGACAATAGCAGGCATGCTGGGGATGCGGTGGGCTCTATGGACGTCCTAGAGAAGTTCCTATTCCG
AAGTTCCTATTCTTCAAAAGGTATAGGAACTTCGCGGCCGCCTAGTAAGGGGCGCGCCCATCATGCTCTC
ACTGCCTCCTCAGCTTCAAGAGGAATCTGGAAAAAGCAGTCCCACTGGTCAGGAAAGGAACACTAGTGCA
CTTATCCTGGGTGTCTGCTGAGCCAACAGTGGTAGTAAGGTAAGGGCAGGATGTGTCAAACTGCCAATAG
AGAACTACTTACTCTTCAGGCTGAAGCTGATGGAACAGGTAACAAAGGCAAACACTAATCATGATCAGCA
AGATGAAGCAGAAAGGGAACAAGGGGATATTAAATGTGTATAGACACGCTAGAGAGATGGCTCAGCAGTT
AAGAGAACTAGCTGGTCTTTCAGAGGTCCTGAGATCAATTTTAGACACCCACATGGTGGCTCATGACCAT
CTATCTATAAATGGATCTGATTTTCATGTCTGGCAGTGTACAGAAGCTAACTGAAGAAAGGTGGAAGACC
CACAAGAGTTCAAGATAAGCCCTATATAGTGAAGTTCAAGGCAAGCTTTTTCTACCTGAAACTTAGTCTC
AAAAAAAAATGAATACGTAAACAGTCTTCCAGGGGATAAGAACCTTACAGAAAAAGCAGAAATGCCTGGG
GCACTGGATTACCGATGTAATCAAATTCAGTCCTTGAATTGAACACAGGATTGCCTAGAGCAAGGCCAGC
CAGAGATTCATCTCAGAGGGAGAAAGGTGTCTTTGGAGCAATTTTGTGGTAATCTAGTATGTATCACATA
AGTTTAGACGCATTTGGGACTGGAAAGATGTGAACAAAGCACCCTATGGCTCACATCTGTCATTAACTCT
AGTTCCAGTGCACCTGACACCGTCTTCTGGCCTCTGCAGTGACCAAGCACATGGGTAGTATGTAGACATA
TACATAAGCAAAACACACATCATTAAAAAGTGACATTTCCCAAAGGAAGCTGAAGAACCAGTTCTTGAGA
AGATAGTAGAAATCAGAAGGGGAAATAGTAGACATACAGAGGGACTGACCAGGTTGTGTCACCTTTATAG
GCTAGGCTAATGGATGATCGACACTAGCGCTCTTTGTGAAGGACACACAAATGAGACATAGTTTATAGGA
CTAAACACACTTCTAAGCAATTTAATGAGACTTAAGACCCTGTCTCTAGCAAATACTCTGGATGATATTC
AGCTCAAGGCTCTTGTCAGACATGTTTCCATTTTCAAGGTGAGCTAACTGGCCAAAACTGCCAACAACCT
GTAGTGAATAGAGAAGATGAGAAAATCTGGATTCTCAAATGACCTAATGAAAGCCACTGGAGCGCCATAT
GGTTTCTGTGAAAATGCCTTTTCAATCATTAACCTCTTAAATGAGTGTTAGCATCCTAACTAATGAGTGG
TGCAGAATAGTGGGTCTGCTTAGCTTAACTAAGGCCAAGAAAACAAAACAGGAAATTCATTCCATGTCAT
GAGACTCATACTACGAGGTTCCCTTAGACCTCAGGAGAAAAAGTCTTTGGCTGTAAGAACACACCTCAGT
GGATGTGGTAGACTATGCCTTTACTCTTTTTTTTTTTTTTTTTTTTTTTTGGGTTTTTTCGAGACAGGGT
TTCTCTGTGTAGCCTTGGCTGTCCTGGAACTCACTTTGTTGACCAGGCTGGCCTCGAACTCAGAGATCCG
CCTGCCTCTGCCTCTCAAGTGCTAGAATTAAAAGTGTGCGCCACCACTCCCAGCTATATAGACTATGCCT
TTAATCAGGACACTTGGGAGGCAGGGGGATCTCAAATTCAATTCCAGACAGATGACTGACAAACACACAC
ATACACCATTCGTCTTTTCTTTTTTTCTTTTTTCTTTTGAAAACAGGTTTCTCTATGCAGCCCTGGCTTT
CCTAGAATTCAATCTATAGACCCAGCTGGCCTCAAACACAGAACCTCTTGCCTCTGCCTCCTCAACACTA
TGACTAAAGGTGTGAACCACCACCACCACCACCCACCTGGCCAAAGAATGAATTGAGTGAATAAGTACGA
GTGCAACTCTCCAGCAGCCTGAGGCAAGAAAGCTTAACAGTTGAACCTGAGACCCTACTTCGTTTGTGTT
GTACATATCTTCTCATAATGAACTAGGCAGCCTAGTCTCTCTACCAAATACACCATGCACTTACACCTCC
TCAAACCAACTGCAACAGCTACACACATTTCCATGGCTTGCCTGTAATAATAAATTCACAAACTTCCTCT
AAGTAACTTTTAGTGGAAATCTACCAGGTTATGCCTATTTGTGATTGGGTGCACAGATGACTAGATGAGA
TGTAATTTGGGAAGTGACATGCAATAGGAAAAATGAATATATAACCTATAAATAGAAAACACCAAGGCAA
GCGTGGTGACTCACACCTTTAATTAGCACTTGGGAGGCAGAAGTCGCATCATCTCTTAGGTCAAGGCCAA
TCTAGTTCCAGACCAGCAAGGACAACAGAAACCTTGCCTTGATATAAACATTTTAAAACTTTAAAAATAG
AGAAGCCCAAACTCTGCTCATTGGTAATCTACCCTTCCTTTCTTTAGACACCTTGAGAAGCTAGGCTACA
TAGCTTTGGGTCCTTACGTACCCCCACTCACTCAGCCTGCAGTCAATCTCTGATAGTGTTTCCTGCCATA
AGCTACACTACTGTTTTGCTCCAAACCTTACTTCTAGTACAAATCCATGTGAGGTCTTCGTTTCAATTTG
GGGGGGAAGAGGCCAGAACACTTGCCGCAGATCCCAACAACGGGCAGCACATTCCCAGCTAGTGTATCTG
ATACAAACTCTATCTTCATTCAGAACCATCAAGTCTAAGCCCCAAGAGCAAAGGTAAATTCATGTATGTT
TGGCTGGAGAAAGCATTTCAAGTCAAGGTGAGCCTTGAACTCCTAACACTCTTGCCTCTACCTTCCAAAT
GCCAATATAGGTATTTGTCACACCAGCTTCTCAAATCCTGTTGGGCTAGCAACTGGGTCGACGGTATCGA
TAAGCTTGATATCGAATTCTACCGGGTAGGGGAGGCGCTTTTCCAAGGCAGTCTGAGCATGCGCTTAGCA
GCCCCGCTGGCACTTGGCGCTACACAAGTGGCCTYTGGCCTCGCACACATTCCACATCCACCGGTAGGCG
CCAACCGGCTCCGTTCTTTGGTGGCCCCTTCGCGCCACCTTCTWCTCCTCCCCTAGTCAGGAAGTTCCCC
CCCGCCCCGCAGCTCGCGTCGTSAGGACGTGACAAATGGAAGTAGCACGTCTCACTAGTCTCGTCAGATG
GACAGCACCGCTGAGCAATGGAAGCGGGTAGGCCTTTGGGGCAGCGGCCAATAGCAGCTTTGCTCCTTCG
CTTTCTGGGCTCAGAGGCTGGGAAGGGGTGGGTCCGGGGGCGGGCTCAGGGGCGGGCTCAGGGGCGGGGC
GGGCGCCCGAAGGTCCTCCGGAGGCCCGGCATTCTGCACGCTTCAAAAGCGCACGTCTGCCGCGCTGTTC
TCCTCTTCCTCATCTCCGGGCCTTTCGACCTGCAGGTCCTCGCCATGGATCCTGATGATGTTGTTATTCT
TCTAATCTTTTGTATGGAAAACTTTTCTTCGTACCACGGGACTAAACCTGGTTATGTAGATTCCATTCAA
AAAGGTATACAAAAGCCAAAATCTGGTACACAAGGAAATTATGACGATGATTGGAAAGGGTTTTATAGTA
CCGACAATAAATACGACGCTGCGGGATACTCTGTAGATAATGAAAACCCGCTCTCTGGAAAAGCTGGAGG
CGTGGTCAAAGTGACGTATCCAGGACTGACGAAGGTTCTCGCACTAAAAGTGGATAATGCCGAAACTATT
AAGAAAGAGTTAGGTTTAAGTCTCACTGAACCGTTGATGGAGCAAGTCGGAACGGAAGAGTTTATCAAAA
GGTTCGGTGATGGTGCTTCGCGTGTAGTGCTCAGCCTTCCCTTCGCTGAGGGGAGTTCTAGCGTTGAATA
TATTAATAACTGGGAACAGGCGAAAGCGTTAAGCGTAGAACTTGAGATTAATTTTGAAACCCGTGGAAAA
CGTGGCCAAGATGCGATGTATGAGTATATGGCTCAAGCCTGTGCAGGAAATCGTGTCAGGCGATCTCTTT
GTGAAGGAACCTTACTTCTGTGGTGTGACATAATTGGACAAACTACCTACAGAGATTTAAAGCTCTAAGG
TAAATATAAAATTTTTAAGTGTATAATGTGTTAAACTACTGATTCTAATTGTTTGTGTATTTTAGATTCC
AACCTATGGAACTGATGAATGGGAGCAGTGGTGGAATGCAGATCCTAGAGCTCGCTGATCAGCCTCGACT
GTGCCTTCTAGTTGCCAGCCATCTGTTGTTTGCCCCTCCCCCGTGCCTTCCTTGACCCTGGAAGGTGCCA
CTCCCACTGTCCTTTCCTAATAAAATGAGGAAATTGCATCGCATTGTCTGAGTAGGTGTCATTCTATTCT
GGGGGGTGGGGTGGGGCAGGACAGCAAGGGGGAGGATTGGGAAGACAATAGCAGGCATGCTGGGGATGCG
GTGGGCTCTATGGCTTCTGAGGCGGAAAGAACCAGCTGGGGCTCGACCTCGAGGGGGGGCCCGGTACCCA
GCTTTTGTTCCCTTTAGTGAGGGTTAATTGCGCGCTTGGCGTAATCATGGTCATAGCTGTTTCCTGTGTG
AAATTGTTATCCGCTCACAATTCCACACAACATACGAGCCGGAAGCATAAAGTGTAAAGCCTGGGGTGCC
TAATGAGTGAGCTAACTCACATTAATTGCGTTGCGCTCACTGCCCGCTTTCCAGTCGGGAAACCTGTCGT
GCCAGCTGCATTAATGAATCGGCCAACGCGCGGGGAGAGGCGGTTTGCGTATTGGGCGCTCTTCCGCTTC
CTCGCTCACTGACTCGCTGCGCTCGGTCGTTCGGCTGCGGCGAGCGGTATCAGCTCACTCAAAGGCGGTA
ATACGGTTATCCACAGAATCAGGGGATAACGCAGGAAAGAACATGTGAGCAAAAGGCCAGCAAAAGGCCA
GGAACCGTAAAAAGGCCGCGTTGCTGGCGTTTTTCCATAGGCTCCGCCCCCCTGACGAGCATCACAAAAA
TCGACGCTCAAGTCAGAGGTGGCGAAACCCGACAGGACTATAAAGATACCAGGCGTTTCCCCCTGGAAGC
TCCCTCGTGCGCTCTCCTGTTCCGACCCTGCCGCTTACCGGATACCTGTCCGCCTTTCTCCCTTCGGGAA
GCGTGGCGCTTTCTCATAGCTCACGCTGTAGGTATCTCAGTTCGGTGTAGGTCGTTCGCTCCAAGCTGGG
CTGTGTGCACGAACCCCCCGTTCAGCCCGACCGCTGCGCCTTATCCGGTAACTATCGTCTTGAGTCCAAC
CCGGTAAGACACGACTTATCGCCACTGGCAGCAGCCACTGGTAACAGGATTAGCAGAGCGAGGTATGTAG
GCGGTGCTACAGAGTTCTTGAAGTGGTGGCCTAACTACGGCTACACTAGAAGGACAGTATTTGGTATCTG
CGCTCTGCTGAAGCCAGTTACCTTCGGAAAAAGAGTTGGTAGCTCTTGATCCGGCAAACAAACCACCGCT
GGTAGCGGTGGTTTTTTTGTTTGCAAGCAGCAGATTACGCGCAGAAAAAAAGGATCTCAAGAAGATCCTT
TGATCTTTTCTACGGGGTCTGACGCTCAGTGGAACGAAAACTCACGTTAAGGGATTTTGGTCATGAGATT
ATCAAAAAGGATCTTCACCTAGATCCTTTTAAATTAAAAATGAAGTTTTAAATCAATCTAAAGTATATAT
GAGTAAACTTGGTCTGACAGTTACCAATGCTTAATCAGTGAGGCACCTATCTCAGCGATCTGTCTATTTC
GTTCATCCATAGTTGCCTGACTCCCCGTCGTGTAGATAACTACGATACGGGAGGGCTTACCATCTGGCCC
CAGTGCTGCAATGATACCGCGAGACCCACGCTCACCGGCTCCAGATTTATCAGCAATAAACCAGCCAGCC
GGAAGGGCCGAGCGCAGAAGTGGTCCTGCAACTTTATCCGCCTCCATCCAGTCTATTAATTGTTGCCGGG
AAGCTAGAGTAAGTAGTTCGCCAGTTAATAGTTTGCGCAACGTTGTTGCCATTGCTACAGGCATCGTGGT
GTCACGCTCGTCGTTTGGTATGGCTTCATTCAGCTCCGGTTCCCAACGATCAAGGCGAGTTACATGATCC
CCCATGTTGTGCAAAAAAGCGGTTAGCTCCTTCGGTCCTCCGATCGTTGTCAGAAGTAAGTTGGCCGCAG
TGTTATCACTCATGGTTATGGCAGCACTGCATAATTCTCTTACTGTCATGCCATCCGTAAGATGCTTTTC
TGTGACTGGTGAGTACTCAACCAAGTCATTCTGAGAATAGTGTATGCGGCGACCGAGTTGCTCTTGCCCG
GCGTCAATACGGGATAATACCGCGCCACATAGCAGAACTTTAAAAGTGCTCATCATTGGAAAACGTTCTT
CGGGGCGAAAACTCTCAAGGATCTTACCGCTGTTGAGATCCAGTTCGATGTAACCCACTCGTGCACCCAA
CTGATCTTCAGCATCTTTTACTTTCACCAGCGTTTCTGGGTGAGCAAAAACAGGAAGGCAAAATGCCGCA
AAAAAGGGAATAAGGGCGACACGGAAATGTTGAATACTCATACTCTTCCTTTTTCAATATTATTGAAGCA
TTTATCAGGGTTATTGTCTCATGAGCGGATACATATTTGAATGTATTTAGAAAAATAAACAAATAGGGGT
TCCGCGCACATTTCCCCGAAAAGTGCCACCTAAATTGTAAGCGTTAATATTTTGTTAAAATTCGCGTTAA
ATTTTTGTTAAATCAGCTCATTTTTTAACCAATAGGCCGAAATCGGCAAAATCCCTTATAAATCAAAAGA
ATAGACCGAGATAGGGT
[37 nt withheld, positions 21718-21754]
AAAGAACGTGGACTCCAACGTCAAAGG
[49 nt withheld, positions 21782-21830]
T
[91 nt withheld, positions 21832-21922]
G
[124 nt withheld, positions 21924-22047]
CCCATTCGCCATTCAGGCTGCGCAACTGTTGGGAAGGGCGATCGGTGCGGGCCTCTTCGCTATTACGCCA
GCTGGCGAAAGGGGGATGTGCTGCAAGGCGATTAAGTTGGGTAACGCCAGGGTTTTCCCAGTCACGACGT
TGTAAAACGACGGCCAGTGAGCGCGCGTAATACGACTCACTATAGGGCGAATTGGAGCTCCA
