>Addgene plasmid #52544 | pBT311_pH11-U-attPx3-FRT5-pSV40-Neo-pA-pVasa-PhiC31o-pA-FRT5 | addgene partial sequence | sequence record 94437 | M13pUC-Rev 5'-AGCGGATAACAATTTCACACAGG-3'
AGCTGGTTCTTTCCGCCTCAGAAGCCATAGAGCCCACCGCATCCCCAGCATGCCTGCTATTGTCTTCCCA
ATCCTCCCCCTTGCTGTCCTGCCCCACCCCACCCCCCAGAATAGAATGACACCTACTCAGACAATGCGAT
GCAATTTCCTCATTTTATTAGGAAAGGACAGTGGGAGTGGCACCTTCCAGGGTCAAGGAAGGCACGGGGG
AGGGGCAAACAACAGATGGCTGGCAACTAGAACGCACAGTCGAGGCTGATCAGCGAGCTCTAGGATCTGC
ATT
