>Addgene plasmid #52544 | pBT311_pH11-U-attPx3-FRT5-pSV40-Neo-pA-pVasa-PhiC31o-pA-FRT5 | addgene partial sequence | sequence record 97353 | PhiC31o-R 5'-GTTCTCTCTCTCCCGGCTCTG-3'
TGGCGGTTAACTCTCCGCTCCAGGCTCCCCGGGCTCCTCGCGGCCGGCCGACGCGGCTTAAACGGCTGCA
CGTGCGGGTGGACGCCGGACGCCGACTGCGTCATTGGCGCGGGGACAACAAATAGCATCAGGCGACCGGG
CCCGCCAGCCAATCAGCGGCCGCGGCGCGCGACTTCCCGCCCCATGGACGGACGGCCTGCGCGTTCTCCA
CCTTTGTTGAGGCCGAGGCCGAGGCCGAGGCAGGGAGGCCTCTTGGCTCCATGGCCTGTGAGGCCTGTGG
GAGTGAGCTGATCCCCGGGGCTGCCACGCACGACATCCCGTTTCACTCTCCAAGGGCTCATCAATTCCAT
TGTGTTCATTCAAAAGTTAATATATATATAAATAAAAATAAAAATCTGGGGCTCGGGGAGGCAGAGGCAG
GCAAATCCCTGGGTGGAGGCCAGCCTGGTCTACAGAGCAAACTTCAGGACAGTCAGGGCTACACAGAGAA
ACCCTGTCTGGAGAAAAACCAAAGGGGTGGAACATCTAATTGCTTTCTCTCCCAGCCGTTCCAGCCTCCT
CTTGACCTCCCAAAGTGCCAGGCTTGGCCATTCTGAGTCCGAACGTCTCAAGTGCTCTCTTTGTATCTGA
GAAATGCACTTCACTCCTCTACTAAAACCAACTAGAAGCAATGCTTCTCCTCTCCATAAAAAGGGCAAGG
ATGAGACTCCATCTTGAAGTTGTCAAGAAAGCCAGTCTGTAAAAAGAAAAC
