>Addgene plasmid #52544 | pBT311_pH11-U-attPx3-FRT5-pSV40-Neo-pA-pVasa-PhiC31o-pA-FRT5 | addgene partial sequence | sequence record 97354 | M13-F20 5'-TGTAAAACGACGGCCAGT-3'
CTCCACCGGCCGCTTAATTAAGGACTAGAATAGTTCTGTGCTTCAGGACTCCATATGAAACCCTGCACTA
AATATCCCAAAGGCTCTTGCTTTAGAGAAACTCCAGAAGGAATTTTGTTCATGAGTTAGGCCCTGTCTCA
TCCTTTATAAAATTCATTATAAAATTATATAATTTCATTATAAAATAAACAAGAACAAAGGATCCTTAAT
GGTAAGTTCTAGTAAGGTGTACGATAATTGAGTTTTCATGTATGTAATTTTAAAAGAAAAATACAAGGAA
CAAGTGGAATCATAGGTTCTGAGGTCTCTGAAACATCTCTTCCCCATTACTAAGGTATATTTCCAGCCAT
GCTCTTCCCTCTTCTTAGCCCTATTTCAGGGTTGAGAAACATGAGAACACACACAGGCCCATTTTACAGG
GTGGCAAAGATGGATTGAAGTTCTTGGGACAATGACTACTTGCCCCTTTGTGTTCTCTTGTAGTAGCTAT
AGGTCAGAACATTAGAATTACCTCTGCCCAAGTAAACAAAATGGGAACTCTTTACCCTGTTGAAGATGGC
TTCACCTGGTAAAGCTAGGCTTAAGAGCGAGTGCTGCATAGCCCAGTGGTCAAGTGCTCCAAAGCATATG
TAAGACCCTAGGCTTAATTCCCAGTGTCCTGAAAAGATAAAGCACTGGCTTAGTGTTAGGCAAAGGCACT
TGAGTGTGCTGATCTCTGCCTCTTCTCTGCAGCTTTCTCCTTCCTTCACCCCTACCTCAGTGATCCGGAA
GATGTATGAA
